>Addgene plasmid #63671 | pX330A-FBL/PITCh | analyzer sequence | sequence record 106071
AGGTACCCGTTACATAACTTACGGTAAATGGCCCGCCTGGCTGACCGCCCAACGACCCCCGCCCATTGAC
GTCAATAGTAACGCCAATAGGGACTTTCCATTGACGTCAATGGGTGGAGTATTTACGGTAAACTGCCCAC
TTGGCAGTACATCAAGTGTATCATATGCCAAGTACGCCCCCTATTGACGTCAATGACGGTAAATGGCCCG
CCTGGCATTGTGCCCAGTACATGACCTTATGGGACTTTCCTACTTGGCAGTACATCTACGTATTAGTCAT
CGCTATTACCATGGTCGAGGTGAGCCCCACGTTCTGCTTCACTCTCCCCATCTCCCCCCCCTCCCCACCC
CCAATTTTGTATTTATTTATTTTTTAATTATTTTGTGCAGCGATGGGGGCGGGGGGGGGGGGGGGGCGCG
CGCCAGGCGGGGCGGGGCGGGGCGAGGGGCGGGGCGGGGCGAGGCGGAGAGGTGCGGCGGCAGCCAATCA
GAGCGGCGCGCTCCGAAAGTTTCCTTTTATGGCGAGGCGGCGGCGGCGGCGGCCCTATAAAAAGCGAAGC
GCGCGGCGGGCGGGAGTCGCTGCGACGCTGCCTTCGCCCCGTGCCCCGCTCCGCCGCCGCCTCGCGCCGC
CCGCCCCGGCTCTGACTGACCGCGTTACTCCCACAGGTGAGCGGGCGGGACGGCCCTTCTCCTCCGGGCT
GTAATTAGCTGAGCAAGAGGTAAGGGTTTAAGGGATGGTTGGTTGGTGGGGTATTAATGTTTAATTACCT
GGAGCACCTGCCTGAAATCACTTTTTTTCAGGTTGGACCGGTGCCACCATGGACTATAAGGACCACGACG
GAGACTACAAGGATCATGATATTGATTACAAAGACGATGACGATAAGATGGCCCCAAAGAAGAAGCGGAA
GGTCGGTATCCACGGAGTCCCAGCAGCCGACAAGAAGTACAGCATCGGCCTGGACATCGGCACCAACTCT
GTGGGCTGGGCCGTGATCACCGACGAGTACAAGGTGCCCAGCAAGAAATTCAAGGTGCTGGGCAACACCG
ACCGGCACAGCATCAAGAAGAACCTGATCGGAGCCCTGCTGTTCGACAGCGGCGAAACAGCCGAGGCCAC
CCGGCTGAAGAGAACCGCCAGAAGAAGATACACCAGACGGAAGAACCGGATCTGCTATCTGCAAGAGATC
TTCAGCAACGAGATGGCCAAGGTGGACGACAGCTTCTTCCACAGACTGGAAGAGTCCTTCCTGGTGGAAG
AGGATAAGAAGCACGAGCGGCACCCCATCTTCGGCAACATCGTGGACGAGGTGGCCTACCACGAGAAGTA
CCCCACCATCTACCACCTGAGAAAGAAACTGGTGGACAGCACCGACAAGGCCGACCTGCGGCTGATCTAT
CTGGCCCTGGCCCACATGATCAAGTTCCGGGGCCACTTCCTGATCGAGGGCGACCTGAACCCCGACAACA
GCGACGTGGACAAGCTGTTCATCCAGCTGGTGCAGACCTACAACCAGCTGTTCGAGGAAAACCCCATCAA
CGCCAGCGGCGTGGACGCCAAGGCCATCCTGTCTGCCAGACTGAGCAAGAGCAGACGGCTGGAAAATCTG
ATCGCCCAGCTGCCCGGCGAGAAGAAGAATGGCCTGTTCGGAAACCTGATTGCCCTGAGCCTGGGCCTGA
CCCCCAACTTCAAGAGCAACTTCGACCTGGCCGAGGATGCCAAACTGCAGCTGAGCAAGGACACCTACGA
CGACGACCTGGACAACCTGCTGGCCCAGATCGGCGACCAGTACGCCGACCTGTTTCTGGCCGCCAAGAAC
CTGTCCGACGCCATCCTGCTGAGCGACATCCTGAGAGTGAACACCGAGATCACCAAGGCCCCCCTGAGCG
CCTCTATGATCAAGAGATACGACGAGCACCACCAGGACCTGACCCTGCTGAAAGCTCTCGTGCGGCAGCA
GCTGCCTGAGAAGTACAAAGAGATTTTCTTCGACCAGAGCAAGAACGGCTACGCCGGCTACATTGACGGC
GGAGCCAGCCAGGAAGAGTTCTACAAGTTCATCAAGCCCATCCTGGAAAAGATGGACGGCACCGAGGAAC
TGCTCGTGAAGCTGAACAGAGAGGACCTGCTGCGGAAGCAGCGGACCTTCGACAACGGCAGCATCCCCCA
CCAGATCCACCTGGGAGAGCTGCACGCCATTCTGCGGCGGCAGGAAGATTTTTACCCATTCCTGAAGGAC
AACCGGGAAAAGATCGAGAAGATCCTGACCTTCCGCATCCCCTACTACGTGGGCCCTCTGGCCAGGGGAA
ACAGCAGATTCGCCTGGATGACCAGAAAGAGCGAGGAAACCATCACCCCCTGGAACTTCGAGGAAGTGGT
GGACAAGGGCGCTTCCGCCCAGAGCTTCATCGAGCGGATGACCAACTTCGATAAGAACCTGCCCAACGAG
AAGGTGCTGCCCAAGCACAGCCTGCTGTACGAGTACTTCACCGTGTATAACGAGCTGACCAAAGTGAAAT
ACGTGACCGAGGGAATGAGAAAGCCCGCCTTCCTGAGCGGCGAGCAGAAAAAGGCCATCGTGGACCTGCT
GTTCAAGACCAACCGGAAAGTGACCGTGAAGCAGCTGAAAGAGGACTACTTCAAGAAAATCGAGTGCTTC
GACTCCGTGGAAATCTCCGGCGTGGAAGATCGGTTCAACGCCTCCCTGGGCACATACCACGATCTGCTGA
AAATTATCAAGGACAAGGACTTCCTGGACAATGAGGAAAACGAGGACATTCTGGAAGATATCGTGCTGAC
CCTGACACTGTTTGAGGACAGAGAGATGATCGAGGAACGGCTGAAAACCTATGCCCACCTGTTCGACGAC
AAAGTGATGAAGCAGCTGAAGCGGCGGAGATACACCGGCTGGGGCAGGCTGAGCCGGAAGCTGATCAACG
GCATCCGGGACAAGCAGTCCGGCAAGACAATCCTGGATTTCCTGAAGTCCGACGGCTTCGCCAACAGAAA
CTTCATGCAGCTGATCCACGACGACAGCCTGACCTTTAAAGAGGACATCCAGAAAGCCCAGGTGTCCGGC
CAGGGCGATAGCCTGCACGAGCACATTGCCAATCTGGCCGGCAGCCCCGCCATTAAGAAGGGCATCCTGC
AGACAGTGAAGGTGGTGGACGAGCTCGTGAAAGTGATGGGCCGGCACAAGCCCGAGAACATCGTGATCGA
AATGGCCAGAGAGAACCAGACCACCCAGAAGGGACAGAAGAACAGCCGCGAGAGAATGAAGCGGATCGAA
GAGGGCATCAAAGAGCTGGGCAGCCAGATCCTGAAAGAACACCCCGTGGAAAACACCCAGCTGCAGAACG
AGAAGCTGTACCTGTACTACCTGCAGAATGGGCGGGATATGTACGTGGACCAGGAACTGGACATCAACCG
GCTGTCCGACTACGATGTGGACCATATCGTGCCTCAGAGCTTTCTGAAGGACGACTCCATCGACAACAAG
GTGCTGACCAGAAGCGACAAGAACCGGGGCAAGAGCGACAACGTGCCCTCCGAAGAGGTCGTGAAGAAGA
TGAAGAACTACTGGCGGCAGCTGCTGAACGCCAAGCTGATTACCCAGAGAAAGTTCGACAATCTGACCAA
GGCCGAGAGAGGCGGCCTGAGCGAACTGGATAAGGCCGGCTTCATCAAGAGACAGCTGGTGGAAACCCGG
CAGATCACAAAGCACGTGGCACAGATCCTGGACTCCCGGATGAACACTAAGTACGACGAGAATGACAAGC
TGATCCGGGAAGTGAAAGTGATCACCCTGAAGTCCAAGCTGGTGTCCGATTTCCGGAAGGATTTCCAGTT
TTACAAAGTGCGCGAGATCAACAACTACCACCACGCCCACGACGCCTACCTGAACGCCGTCGTGGGAACC
GCCCTGATCAAAAAGTACCCTAAGCTGGAAAGCGAGTTCGTGTACGGCGACTACAAGGTGTACGACGTGC
GGAAGATGATCGCCAAGAGCGAGCAGGAAATCGGCAAGGCTACCGCCAAGTACTTCTTCTACAGCAACAT
CATGAACTTTTTCAAGACCGAGATTACCCTGGCCAACGGCGAGATCCGGAAGCGGCCTCTGATCGAGACA
AACGGCGAAACCGGGGAGATCGTGTGGGATAAGGGCCGGGATTTTGCCACCGTGCGGAAAGTGCTGAGCA
TGCCCCAAGTGAATATCGTGAAAAAGACCGAGGTGCAGACAGGCGGCTTCAGCAAAGAGTCTATCCTGCC
CAAGAGGAACAGCGATAAGCTGATCGCCAGAAAGAAGGACTGGGACCCTAAGAAGTACGGCGGCTTCGAC
AGCCCCACCGTGGCCTATTCTGTGCTGGTGGTGGCCAAAGTGGAAAAGGGCAAGTCCAAGAAACTGAAGA
GTGTGAAAGAGCTGCTGGGGATCACCATCATGGAAAGAAGCAGCTTCGAGAAGAATCCCATCGACTTTCT
GGAAGCCAAGGGCTACAAAGAAGTGAAAAAGGACCTGATCATCAAGCTGCCTAAGTACTCCCTGTTCGAG
CTGGAAAACGGCCGGAAGAGAATGCTGGCCTCTGCCGGCGAACTGCAGAAGGGAAACGAACTGGCCCTGC
CCTCCAAATATGTGAACTTCCTGTACCTGGCCAGCCACTATGAGAAGCTGAAGGGCTCCCCCGAGGATAA
TGAGCAGAAACAGCTGTTTGTGGAACAGCACAAGCACTACCTGGACGAGATCATCGAGCAGATCAGCGAG
TTCTCCAAGAGAGTGATCCTGGCCGACGCTAATCTGGACAAAGTGCTGTCCGCCTACAACAAGCACCGGG
ATAAGCCCATCAGAGAGCAGGCCGAGAATATCATCCACCTGTTTACCCTGACCAATCTGGGAGCCCCTGC
CGCCTTCAAGTACTTTGACACCACCATCGACCGGAAGAGGTACACCAGCACCAAAGAGGTGCTGGACGCC
ACCCTGATCCACCAGAGCATCACCGGCCTGTACGAGACACGGATCGACCTGTCTCAGCTGGGAGGCGACA
AAAGGCCGGCGGCCACGAAAAAGGCCGGCCAGGCAAAAAAGAAAAAGTAAGAATTCCTAGAGCTCGCTGA
TCAGCCTCGACTGTGCCTTCTAGTTGCCAGCCATCTGTTGTTTGCCCCTCCCCCGTGCCTTCCTTGACCC
TGGAAGGTGCCACTCCCACTGTCCTTTCCTAATAAAATGAGGAAATTGCATCGCATTGTCTGAGTAGGTG
TCATTCTATTCTGGGGGGTGGGGTGGGGCAGGACAGCAAGGGGGAGGATTGGGAAGAGAATAGCAGGCAT
GCTGGGGAGCGGCCGCAGGAACCCCTAGTGATGGAGTTGGCCACTCCCTCTCTGCGCGCTCGCTCGCTCA
CTGAGGCCGGGCGACCAAAGGTCGCCCGACGCCCGGGCTTTGCCCGGGCGGCCTCAGTGAGCGAGCGAGC
GCGCAGCTGCCTGCAGGGGCGCCTGATGCGGTATTTTCTCCTTACGCATCTGTGCGGTATTTCACACCGC
ATA
[142 nt withheld, positions 5534-5675]
C
[141 nt withheld, positions 5677-5817]
CCTTTGACGTTGGAGTCCACGTTCTTT
[37 nt withheld, positions 5845-5881]
ACCCTATCTCGGGCTATTCTTTTGATTTATAAGGGATTTTGCCGATTTCGGCCTATTGGTTAAAAAATGA
GCTGATTTAACAAAAATTTAACGCGAATTTTAACAAAATATTAACGTTTACAATTTTATGGTGCACTCTC
AGTACAATCTGCTCTGATGCCGCATAGTTAAGCCAGCCCCGACACCCGCCAACACCCGCTGACGCGCCCT
GACGGGCTTGTCTGCTCCCGGCATCCGCTTACAGACAAGCTGTGACCGTCTCCGGGAGCTGCATGTGTCA
GAGGTTTTCACCGTCATCACCGAAACGCGCGAGACGAAAGGGCCTCGTGATACGCCTATTTTTATAGGTT
AATGTCATGATAATAATGGTTTCTTAGACGTCAGGTGGCACTTTTCGGGGAAATGTGCGCGGAACCCCTA
TTTGTTTATTTTTCTAAATACATTCAAATATGTATCCGCTCATGAGACAATAACCCTGATAAATGCTTCA
ATAATATTGAAAAAGGAAGAGTATGAGTATTCAACATTTCCGTGTCGCCCTTATTCCCTTTTTTGCGGCA
TTTTGCCTTCCTGTTTTTGCTCACCCAGAAACGCTGGTGAAAGTAAAAGATGCTGAAGATCAGTTGGGTG
CACGAGTGGGTTACATCGAACTGGATCTCAACAGCGGTAAGATCCTTGAGAGTTTTCGCCCCGAAGAACG
TTTTCCAATGATGAGCACTTTTAAAGTTCTGCTATGTGGCGCGGTATTATCCCGTATTGACGCCGGGCAA
GAGCAACTCGGTCGCCGCATACACTATTCTCAGAATGACTTGGTTGAGTACTCACCAGTCACAGAAAAGC
ATCTTACGGATGGCATGACAGTAAGAGAATTATGCAGTGCTGCCATAACCATGAGTGATAACACTGCGGC
CAACTTACTTCTGACAACGATCGGAGGACCGAAGGAGCTAACCGCTTTTTTGCACAACATGGGGGATCAT
GTAACTCGCCTTGATCGTTGGGAACCGGAGCTGAATGAAGCCATACCAAACGACGAGCGTGACACCACGA
TGCCTGTAGCAATGGCAACAACGTTGCGCAAACTATTAACTGGCGAACTACTTACTCTAGCTTCCCGGCA
ACAATTAATAGACTGGATGGAGGCGGATAAAGTTGCAGGACCACTTCTGCGCTCGGCCCTTCCGGCTGGC
TGGTTTATTGCTGATAAATCTGGAGCCGGTGAGCGTGGAAGCCGCGGTATCATTGCAGCACTGGGGCCAG
ATGGTAAGCCCTCCCGTATCGTAGTTATCTACACGACGGGGAGTCAGGCAACTATGGATGAACGAAATAG
ACAGATCGCTGAGATAGGTGCCTCACTGATTAAGCATTGGTAACTGTCAGACCAAGTTTACTCATATATA
CTTTAGATTGATTTAAAACTTCATTTTTAATTTAAAAGGATCTAGGTGAAGATCCTTTTTGATAATCTCA
TGACCAAAATCCCTTAACGTGAGTTTTCGTTCCACTGAGCGTCAGACCCCGTAGAAAAGATCAAAGGATC
TTCTTGAGATCCTTTTTTTCTGCGCGTAATCTGCTGCTTGCAAACAAAAAAACCACCGCTACCAGCGGTG
GTTTGTTTGCCGGATCAAGAGCTACCAACTCTTTTTCCGAAGGTAACTGGCTTCAGCAGAGCGCAGATAC
CAAATACTGTCCTTCTAGTGTAGCCGTAGTTAGGCCACCACTTCAAGAACTCTGTAGCACCGCCTACATA
CCTCGCTCTGCTAATCCTGTTACCAGTGGCTGCTGCCAGTGGCGATAAGTCGTGTCTTACCGGGTTGGAC
TCAAGACGATAGTTACCGGATAAGGCGCAGCGGTCGGGCTGAACGGGGGGTTCGTGCACACAGCCCAGCT
TGGAGCGAACGACCTACACCGAACTGAGATACCTACAGCGTGAGCTATGAGAAAGCGCCACGCTTCCCGA
AGGGAGAAAGGCGGACAGGTATCCGGTAAGCGGCAGGGTCGGAACAGGAGAGCGCACGAGGGAGCTTCCA
GGGGGAAACGCCTGGTATCTTTATAGTCCTGTCGGGTTTCGCCACCTCTGACTTGAGCGTCGATTTTTGT
GATGCTCGTCAGGGGGGCGGAGCCTATGGAAAAACGCCAGCAACGCGGCCTTTTTACGGTTCCTGGCCTT
TTGCTGGCCTTTTGCTCACATGTGAGGGCCTATTTCCCATGATTCCTTCATATTTGCATATACGATACAA
GGCTGTTAGAGAGATAATTGGAATTAATTTGACTGTAAACACAAAGATATTAGTACAAAATACGTGACGT
AGAAAGTAATAATTTCTTGGGTAGTTTGCAGTTTTAAAATTATGTTTTAAAATGGACTATCATATGCTTA
CCGTAACTTGAAAGTATTTCGATTTCTTGGCTTTATATATCTTGTGGAAAGGACGAAACACCGCTCTCAC
AGGCCACCCCCCAGTTTTAGAGCTAGAAATAGCAAGTTAAAATAAGGCTAGTCCGTTATCAACTTGAAAA
AGTGGCACCGAGTCGGTGCTTTTTTGTTTTAGAGCTAGAAATAGCAAGTTAAAATAAGGCTAGTCCGTTT
TTAGCGCGTGCGCCAATTCTGCAGACAAATGGCTCTAGAGGCATGTGAGGGCCTATTTCCCATGATTCCT
TCATATTTGCATATACGATACAAGGCTGTTAGAGAGATAATTGGAATTAATTTGACTGTAAACACAAAGA
TATTAGTACAAAATACGTGACGTAGAAAGTAATAATTTCTTGGGTAGTTTGCAGTTTTAAAATTATGTTT
TAAAATGGACTATCATATGCTTACCGTAACTTGAAAGTATTTCGATTTCTTGGCTTTATATATCTTGTGG
AAAGGACGAAACACCGCATCGTACGCGTACGTGTTGTTTTAGAGCTAGAAATAGCAAGTTAAAATAAGGC
TAGTCCGTTATCAACTTGAAAAAGTGGCACCGAGTCGGTGCTTTTTTGTTTTAGAGCTAGAAATAGCAAG
TTAAAATAAGGCTAGTCCGTTTTTAGCGCGTGCGCCAATTCTGCAGACAAATGGCTCTAG
Features (pLannotate 1.2.2; 21 found; start..end, strand, type, name):
      8..293     +  enhancer       CMV enhancer: human cytomegalovirus immediate early enhancer; contains an 18-bp deletion relative to the standard CMV enhancer
    295..572     +  promoter       chicken β-actin promoter: No description available
    573..801     +  intron         hybrid intron: hybrid between chicken β-actin (CBA) and minute virus of mice (MMV) introns (Gray et al., 2011)
    939..2540    +  CDS            Cas9(N): N-terminal portion of Streptococcus pyogenes Cas9 (Zetsche et al., 2015)
   2541..5039    +  CDS            Cas9(C): C-terminal portion of Streptococcus pyogenes Cas9 (Zetsche et al., 2015)
   5040..5087    +  CDS            nucleoplasmin NLS: bipartite nuclear localization signal from nucleoplasmin
   5121..5232    +  polyA_signal   bGH poly(A) signal: bovine growth hormone polyadenylation signal
   5337..5477    +  repeat_region  AAV2 ITR: inverted terminal repeat of adeno-associated virus serotype 2 inverted
   5482..5533    -  misc_feature   bom (fragment): basis of mobility region from pBR322
   5552..5932    +  rep_origin     M13 ori (sequence partly withheld): M13 bacteriophage origin of replication; arrow indicates direction of (+) strand synthesis
   6008..6057    -  misc_feature   bom (fragment): basis of mobility region from pBR322
   6159..6194    -  CDS            rop (fragment): Rop protein, which maintains plasmids at low copy number; rop
   6289..6393    +  promoter       AmpR promoter: bla
   6394..7254    +  CDS            AmpR: β-lactamase; bla; confers resistance to ampicillin, carbenicillin, and related antibiotics
   7425..8013    +  rep_origin     ori: high-copy-number ColE1/pMB1/pBR322/pUC origin of replication
   8075..8315    +  promoter       U6 promoter: RNA polymerase III promoter for human U6 snRNA
   8345..8420    +  misc_RNA       gRNA scaffold: guide RNA scaffold for the Streptococcus pyogenes CRISPR/Cas9 system
   8427..8470    +  misc_RNA       gRNA scaffold (fragment): guide RNA scaffold for the Streptococcus pyogenes CRISPR/Cas9 system
   8518..8758    +  promoter       U6 promoter: RNA polymerase III promoter for human U6 snRNA
   8787..8862    +  misc_RNA       gRNA scaffold: guide RNA scaffold for the Streptococcus pyogenes CRISPR/Cas9 system
   8869..8912    +  misc_RNA       gRNA scaffold (fragment): guide RNA scaffold for the Streptococcus pyogenes CRISPR/Cas9 system
