[The description below was written by a language model from this plasmid's Addgene catalogue record and pLannotate feature annotations shown in this document.]
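Description:
pX330A-FBL/PITCh is an all-in-one CRISPR-Cas9 plasmid for mammalian expression, built on a pUC-origin backbone and partly derived from the pX330 lineage. It is about 8.95 kb, propagates in E. coli at high copy from the ColE1/pUC-type origin, and is selected with ampicillin through the bla gene and its native promoter. The feature table also finds an M13/f1-type phage origin, a single AAV2 ITR, and short bom and rop fragments. These look like backbone remnants, and nothing in the record indicates use for AAV packaging.

The protein payload is humanized Streptococcus pyogenes Cas9 under the CBh promoter, annotated here as its component parts: a CMV enhancer, the chicken β-actin promoter and a hybrid CBA/MVM intron. The annotation tool splits the coding sequence into contiguous "N" and "C" portions, but together they form one continuous full-length nuclease. The catalogue lists an N-terminal 3xFLAG tag, which is not separately annotated, and a nucleoplasmin nuclear localization signal follows at the C-terminus before a bGH polyadenylation signal.

Two tandem guide cassettes, each with a human U6 RNA polymerase III promoter and an S. pyogenes gRNA scaffold, express the two guides named in the record. One targets FBL (presumably the fibrillarin locus, though the record does not expand the name), and the other is the generic PITCh-gRNA. In the PITCh system, the locus-specific guide cuts the genome while the PITCh guide cuts a co-delivered donor vector, exposing short microhomologies that direct knock-in by microhomology-mediated end joining. The plasmid therefore supplies the nuclease and both guides for MMEJ-assisted knock-in at FBL. The donor is a separate construct not described here.
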