Addgene plasmid #63671: pX330A-FBL/PITCh
Purpose: Expresses Cas9 nuclease, FBL-specific gRNA, and the PITCh-gRNA
Depositing lab: Takashi Yamamoto. Depositing organization: Hiroshima University. Publication: MMEJ-assisted gene knock-in using TALENs and CRISPR-Cas9 with the PITCh systems. Sakuma T, Nakade S, Sakane Y, Suzuki KT, Yamamoto T. Nat Protoc. 2016 Jan;11(1):118-33. doi: 10.1038/nprot.2015.140. Epub 2015 Dec 17. PubMed 26678082.
Backbone
  Vector backbone: pUC ori vector
  Vector type: Mammalian Expression, CRISPR
Growth in bacteria
  Bacterial resistance: Ampicillin, 100 μg/mL
  Growth temperature: 37°C
  Growth strain: Stbl3
  Copy number: High Copy
Gene/Insert
  Gene/Insert name: humanized S. pyogenes Cas9
  Species: S. pyogenes
  Insert size (bp): 4272
  Promoter: CBh
  Tag / fusion protein: 3xFLAG (N terminal on insert)
  Cloning method: Unknown
  Sequencing primers: 5′ T7 (TAATACGACTCACTATAGGG)
Resource information
  A portion of this plasmid was derived from a plasmid made by: Feng Zhang
Terms and licenses: Academic/Nonprofit Terms; Industry Terms: Not Available to Industry
How to cite: pX330A-FBL/PITCh was a gift from Takashi Yamamoto (Addgene plasmid # 63671 ; http://n2t.net/addgene:63671 ; RRID:Addgene_63671)
