>Addgene plasmid #63671 | pX330A-FBL/PITCh | addgene partial sequence | sequence record 174386 | Addgene Partial NGS Result
CCCCCCCCCCCGCCCCCATCGCTGCACAAAATAATTAAAAAATAAATAAATACAAAATTGGGGGTGGGGA
GGGGGGGGAGATGGGGAGAGTGAAGCAGAACGTGGGGCTCACCTCGACCATGGTAATAGCGATGACTAAT
ACGTAGATGTACTGCCAAGTAGGAAAGTCCCATAAGGTCATGTACTGGGCACAATGCCAGGCGGGCCATT
TACCGTCATTGACGTCAATAGGGGGCGTACTTGGCATATGATACACTTGATGTACTGCCAAGTGGGCAGT
TTACCGTAAATACTCCACCCATTGACGTCAATGGAAAGTCCCTATTGGCGTTACTATTGACGTCAATGGG
CGGGGGTCGTTGGGCGGTCAGCCAGGCGGGCCATTTACCGTAAGTTATGTAACGGGTACCTCTAGAGCCA
TTTGTCTGCAGAATTGGCGCACGCGCTAAAAACGGACTAGCCTTATTTTAACTTGCTATTTCTAGCTCTA
AAACAAAAAAGCACCGACTCGGTGCCACTTTTTCAAGTTGATAACGGACTAGCCTTATTTTAACTTGCTA
TTTCTAGCTCTAAAACAACACGTACGCGTACGATGCGGTGTTTCGTCCTTTCCACAAGATATATAAAGCC
AAGAAATCGAAATACTTTCAAGTTACGGTAAGCATATGATAGTCCATTTTAAAACATAATTTTAAAACTG
CAAACTACCCAAGAAATTATTACTTTCTACGTCACGTATTTTGTACTAATATCTTTGTGTTTACAGTCAA
ATTAATTCCAATTATCTCTCTAACAGCCTTGTATCGTATATGCAAATATGAAGGAATCATGGGAAATAGG
CCCTCACATGCCTCTAGAGCCATTTGTCTGCAGAATTGGCGCACGCGCTAAAAACGGACTAGCCTTATTT
TAACTTGCTATTTCTAGCTCTAAAACAAAAAAGCACCGACTCGGTGCCACTTTTTCAAGTTGATAACGGA
CTAGCCTTATTTTAACTTGCTATTTCTAGCTCTAAAACTGGGGGGTGGCCTGTGAGAGCGGTGTTTCGTC
CTTTCCACAAGATATATAAAGCCAAGAAATCGAAATACTTTCAAGTTACGGTAAGCATATGATAGTCCAT
TTTAAAACATAATTTTAAAACTGCAAACTACCCAAGAAATTATTACTTTCTACGTCACGTATTTTGTACT
AATATCTTTGTGTTTACAGTCAAATTAATTCCAATTATCTCTCTAACAGCCTTGTATCGTATATGCAAAT
ATGAAGGAATCATGGGAAATAGGCCCTCACATGTGAGCAAAAGGCCAGCAAAAGGCCAGGAACCGTAAAA
AGGCCGCGTTGCTGGCGTTTTTCCATAGGCTCCGCCCCCCTGACGAGCATCACAAAAATCGACGCTCAAG
TCAGAGGTGGCGAAACCCGACAGGACTATAAAGATACCAGGCGTTTCCCCCTGGAAGCTCCCTCGTGCGC
TCTCCTGTTCCGACCCTGCCGCTTACCGGATACCTGTCCGCCTTTCTCCCTTCGGGAAGCGTGGCGCTTT
CTCATAGCTCACGCTGTAGGTATCTCAGTTCGGTGTAGGTCGTTCGCTCCAAGCTGGGCTGTGTGCACGA
ACCCCCCGTTCAGCCCGACCGCTGCGCCTTATCCGGTAACTATCGTCTTGAGTCCAACCCGGTAAGACAC
GACTTATCGCCACTGGCAGCAGCCACTGGTAACAGGATTAGCAGAGCGAGGTATGTAGGCGGTGCTACAG
AGTTCTTGAAGTGGTGGCCTAACTACGGCTACACTAGAAGAACAGTATTTGGTATCTGCGCTCTGCTGAA
GCCAGTTACCTTCGGAAAAAGAGTTGGTAGCTCTTGATCCGGCAAACAAACCACCGCTGGTAGCGGTGGT
TTTTTTGTTTGCAAGCAGCAGATTACGCGCAGAAAAAAAGGATCTCAAGAAGATCCTTTGATCTTTTCTA
CGGGGTCTGACGCTCAGTGGAACGAAAACTCACGTTAAGGGATTTTGGTCATGAGATTATCAAAAAGGAT
CTTCACCTAGATCCTTTTAAATTAAAAATGAAGTTTTAAATCAATCTAAAGTATATATGAGTAAACTTGG
TCTGACAGTTACCAATGCTTAATCAGTGAGGCACCTATCTCAGCGATCTGTCTATTTCGTTCATCCATAG
TTGCCTGACTCCCCGTCGTGTAGATAACTACGATACGGGAGGGCTTACCATCTGGCCCCAGTGCTGCAAT
GATACCGCGGCTTCCACGCTCACCGGCTCCAGATTTATCAGCAATAAACCAGCCAGCCGGAAGGGCCGAG
CGCAGAAGTGGTCCTGCAACTTTATCCGCCTCCATCCAGTCTATTAATTGTTGCCGGGAAGCTAGAGTAA
GTAGTTCGCCAGTTAATAGTTTGCGCAACGTTGTTGCCATTGCTACAGGCATCGTGGTGTCACGCTCGTC
GTTTGGTATGGCTTCATTCAGCTCCGGTTCCCAACGATCAAGGCGAGTTACATGATCCCCCATGTTGTGC
AAAAAAGCGGTTAGCTCCTTCGGTCCTCCGATCGTTGTCAGAAGTAAGTTGGCCGCAGTGTTATCACTCA
TGGTTATGGCAGCACTGCATAATTCTCTTACTGTCATGCCATCCGTAAGATGCTTTTCTGTGACTGGTGA
GTACTCAACCAAGTCATTCTGAGAATAGTGTATGCGGCGACCGAGTTGCTCTTGCCCGGCGTCAATACGG
GATAATACCGCGCCACATAGCAGAACTTTAAAAGTGCTCATCATTGGAAAACGTTCTTCGGGGCGAAAAC
TCTCAAGGATCTTACCGCTGTTGAGATCCAGTTCGATGTAACCCACTCGTGCACCCAACTGATCTTCAGC
ATCTTTTACTTTCACCAGCGTTTCTGGGTGAGCAAAAACAGGAAGGCAAAATGCCGCAAAAAAGGGAATA
AGGGCGACACGGAAATGTTGAATACTCATACTCTTCCTTTTTCAATATTATTGAAGCATTTATCAGGGTT
ATTGTCTCATGAGCGGATACATATTTGAATGTATTTAGAAAAATAAACAAATAGGGGTTCCGCGCACATT
TCCCCGAAAAGTGCCACCTGACGTCTAAGAAACCATTATTATCATGACATTAACCTATAAAAATAGGCGT
ATCACGAGGCCCTTTCGTCTCGCGCGTTTCGGTGATGACGGTGAAAACCTCTGACACATGCAGCTCCCGG
AGACGGTCACAGCTTGTCTGTAAGCGGATGCCGGGAGCAGACAAGCCCGTCAGGGCGCGTCAGCGGGTGT
TGGCGGGTGTCGGGGCTGGCTTAACTATGCGGCATCAGAGCAGATTGTACTGAGAGTGCACCATAAAATT
GTAAACGTTAATATTTTGTTAAAATTCGCGTTAAATTTTTGTTAAATCAGCTCATTTTTTAACCAATAGA
CCGAAATCGGCAAAATCCCTTATAAATCAAAAGAATAGCCCGAGATAGAGT
[37 nt withheld, positions 3482-3518]
AAAGAACGTGGACTCCAACGTCAAAGG
[141 nt withheld, positions 3546-3686]
G
[46 nt withheld, positions 3688-3733]
A
[95 nt withheld, positions 3735-3829]
TATGCGGTGTGAAATACCGCACAGATGCGTAAGGAGAAAATACCGCATCAGGCGCCCCTGCAGGCAGCTG
CGCGCTCGCTCGCTCACTGAGGCCGCCCGGGCAAAGCCCGGGCGTCGGGCGACCTTTGGTCGCCCGGCCT
CAGTGAGCGAGCGAGCGCGCAGAGAGGGAGTGGCCAACTCCATCACTAGGGGTTCCTGCGGCCGCTCCCC
AGCATGCCTGCTATTCTCTTCCCAATCCTCCCCCTTGCTGTCCTGCCCCACCCCACCCCCCAGAATAGAA
TGACACCTACTCAGACAATGCGATGCAATTTCCTCATTTTATTAGGAAAGGACAGTGGGAGTGGCACCTT
CCAGGGTCAAGGAAGGCACGGGGGAGGGGCAAACAACAGATGGCTGGCAACTAGAAGGCACAGTCGAGGC
TGATCAGCGAGCTCTAGGAATTCTTACTTTTTCTTTTTTGCCTGGCCGGCCTTTTTCGTGGCCGCCGGCC
TTTTGTCGCCTCCCAGCTGAGACAGGTCGATCCGTGTCTCGTACAGGCCGGTGATGCTCTGGTGGATCAG
GGTGGCGTCCAGCACCTCTTTGGTGCTGGTGTACCTCTTCCGGTCGATGGTGGTGTCAAAGTACTTGAAG
GCGGCAGGGGCTCCCAGATTGGTCAGGGTAAACAGGTGGATGATATTCTCGGCCTGCTCTCTGATGGGCT
TATCCCGGTGCTTGTTGTAGGCGGACAGCACTTTGTCCAGATTAGCGTCGGCCAGGATCACTCTCTTGGA
GAACTCGCTGATCTGCTCGATGATCTCGTCCAGGTAGTGCTTGTGCTGTTCCACAAACAGCTGTTTCTGC
TCATTATCCTCGGGGGAGCCCTTCAGCTTCTCATAGTGGCTGGCCAGGTACAGGAAGTTCACATATTTGG
AGGGCAGGGCCAGTTCGTTTCCCTTCTGCAGTTCGCCGGCAGAGGCCAGCATTCTCTTCCGGCCGTTTTC
CAGCTCGAACAGGGAGTACTTAGGCAGCTTGATGATCAGGTCCTTTTTCACTTCTTTGTAGCCCTTGGCT
TCCAGAAAGTCGATGGGATTCTTCTCGAAGCTGCTTCTTTCCATGATGGTGATCCCCAGCAGCTCTTTCA
CACTCTTCAGTTTCTTGGACTTGCCCTTTTCCACTTTGGCCACCACCAGCACAGAATAGGCCACGGTGGG
GCTGTCGAAGCCGCCGTACTTCTTAGGGTCCCAGTCCTTCTTTCTGGCGATCAGCTTATCGCTGTTCCTC
TTGGGCAGGATAGACTCTTTGCTGAAGCCGCCTGTCTGCACCTCGGTCTTTTTCACGATATTCACTTGGG
GCATGCTCAGCACTTTCCGCACGGTGGCAAAATCCCGGCCCTTATCCCACACGATCTCCCCGGTTTCGCC
GTTTGTCTCGATCAGAGGCCGCTTCCGGATCTCGCCGTTGGCCAGGGTAATCTCGGTCTTGAAAAAGTTC
ATGATGTTGCTGTAGAAGAAGTACTTGGCGGTAGCCTTGCCGATTTCCTGCTCGCTCTTGGCGATCATCT
TCCGCACGTCGTACACCTTGTAGTCGCCGTACACGAACTCGCTTTCCAGCTTAGGGTACTTTTTGATCAG
GGCGGTTCCCACGACGGCGTTCAGGTAGGCGTCGTGGGCGTGGTGGTAGTTGTTGATCTCGCGCACTTTG
TAAAACTGGAAATCCTTCCGGAAATCGGACACCAGCTTGGACTTCAGGGTGATCACTTTCACTTCCCGGA
TCAGCTTGTCATTCTCGTCGTACTTAGTGTTCATCCGGGAGTCCAGGATCTGTGCCACGTGCTTTGTGAT
CTGCCGGGTTTCCACCAGCTGTCTCTTGATGAAGCCGGCCTTATCCAGTTCGCTCAGGCCGCCTCTCTCG
GCCTTGGTCAGATTGTCGAACTTTCTCTGGGTAATCAGCTTGGCGTTCAGCAGCTGCCGCCAGTAGTTCT
TCATCTTCTTCACGACCTCTTCGGAGGGCACGTTGTCGCTCTTGCCCCGGTTCTTGTCGCTTCTGGTCAG
CACCTTGTTGTCGATGGAGTCGTCCTTCAGAAAGCTCTGAGGCACGATATGGTCCACATCGTAGTCGGAC
AGCCGGTTGATGTCCAGTTCCTGGTCCACGTACATATCCCGCCCATTCTGCAGGTAGTACAGGTACAGCT
TCTCGTTCTGCAGCTGGGTGTTTTCCACGGGGTGTTCTTTCAGGATCTGGCTGCCCAGCTCTTTGATGCC
CTCTTCGATCCGCTTCATTCTCTCGCGGCTGTTCTTCTGTCCCTTCTGGGTGGTCTGGTTCTCTCTGGCC
ATTTCGATCACGATGTTCTCGGGCTTGTGCCGGCCCATCACTTTCACGAGCTCGTCCACCACCTTCACTG
TCTGCAGGATGCCCTTCTTAATGGCGGGGCTGCCGGCCAGATTGGCAATGTGCTCGTGCAGGCTATCGCC
CTGGCCGGACACCTGGGCTTTCTGGATGTCCTCTTTAAAGGTCAGGCTGTCGTCGTGGATCAGCTGCATG
AAGTTTCTGTTGGCGAAGCCGTCGGACTTCAGGAAATCCAGGATTGTCTTGCCGGACTGCTTGTCCCGGA
TGCCGTTGATCAGCTTCCGGCTCAGCCTGCCCCAGCCGGTGTATCTCCGCCGCTTCAGCTGCTTCATCAC
TTTGTCGTCGAACAGGTGGGCATAGGTTTTCAGCCGTTCCTCGATCATCTCTCTGTCCTCAAACAGTGTC
AGGGTCAGCACGATATCTTCCAGAATGTCCTCGTTTTCCTCATTGTCCAGGAAGTCCTTGTCCTTGATAA
TTTTCAGCAGATCGTGGTATGTGCCCAGGGAGGCGTTGAACCGATCTTCCACGCCGGAGATTTCCACGGA
GTCGAAGCACTCGATTTTCTTGAAGTAGTCCTCTTTCAGCTGCTTCACGGTCACTTTCCGGTTGGTCTTG
AACAGCAGGTCCACGATGGCCTTTTTCTGCTCGCCGCTCAGGAAGGCGGGCTTTCTCATTCCCTCGGTCA
CGTATTTCACTTTGGTCAGCTCGTTATACACGGTGAAGTACTCGTACAGCAGGCTGTGCTTGGGCAGCAC
CTTCTCGTTGGGCAGGTTCTTATCGAAGTTGGTCATCCGCTCGATGAAGCTCTGGGCGGAAGCGCCCTTG
TCCACCACTTCCTCGAAGTTCCAGGGGGTGATGGTTTCCTCGCTCTTTCTGGTCATCCAGGCGAATCTGC
TGTTTCCCCTGGCCAGAGGGCCCACGTAGTAGGGGATGCGGAAGGTCAGGATCTTCTCGATCTTTTCCCG
GTTGTCCTTCAGGAATGGGTAAAAATCTTCCTGCCGCCGCAGAATGGCGTGCAGCTCTCCCAGGTGGATC
TGGTGGGGGATGCTGCCGTTGTCGAAGGTCCGCTGCTTCCGCAGCAGGTCCTCTCTGTTCAGCTTCACGA
GCAGTTCCTCGGTGCCGTCCATCTTTTCCAGGATGGGCTTGATGAACTTGTAGAACTCTTCCTGGCTGGC
TCCGCCGTCAATGTAGCCGGCGTAGCCGTTCTTGCTCTGGTCGAAGAAAATCTCTTTGTACTTCTCAGGC
AGCTGCTGCCGCACGAGAGCTTTCAGCAGGGTCAGGTCCTGGTGGTGCTCGTCGTATCTCTTGATCATAG
AGGCGCTCAGGGGGGCCTTGGTGATCTCGGTGTTCACTCTCAGGATGTCGCTCAGCAGGATGGCGTCGGA
CAGGTTCTTGGCGGCCAGAAACAGGTCGGCGTACTGGTCGCCGATCTGGGCCAGCAGGTTGTCCAGGTCG
TCGTCGTAGGTGTCCTTGCTCAGCTGCAGTTTGGCATCCTCGGCCAGGTCGAAGTTGCTCTTGAAGTTGG
GGGTCAGGCCCAGGCTCAGGGCAATCAGGTTTCCGAACAGGCCATTCTTCTTCTCGCCGGGCAGCTGGGC
GATCAGATTTTCCAGCCGTCTGCTCTTGCTCAGTCTGGCAGACAGGATGGCCTTGGCGTCCACGCCGCTG
GCGTTGATGGGGTTTTCCTCGAACAGCTGGTTGTAGGTCTGCACCAGCTGGATGAACAGCTTGTCCACGT
CGCTGTTGTCGGGGTTCAGGTCGCCCTCGATCAGGAAGTGGCCCCGGAACTTGATCATGTGGGCCAGGGC
CAGATAGATCAGCCGCAGGTCGGCCTTGTCGGTGCTGTCCACCAGTTTCTTTCTCAGGTGGTAGATGGTG
GGGTACTTCTCGTGGTAGGCCACCTCGTCCACGATGTTGCCGAAGATGGGGTGCCGCTCGTGCTTCTTAT
CCTCTTCCACCAGGAAGGACTCTTCCAGTCTGTGGAAGAAGCTGTCGTCCACCTTGGCCATCTCGTTGCT
GAAGATCTCTTGCAGATAGCAGATCCGGTTCTTCCGTCTGGTGTATCTTCTTCTGGCGGTTCTCTTCAGC
CGGGTGGCCTCGGCTGTTTCGCCGCTGTCGAACAGCAGGGCTCCGATCAGGTTCTTCTTGATGCTGTGCC
GGTCGGTGTTGCCCAGCACCTTGAATTTCTTGCTGGGCACCTTGTACTCGTCGGTGATCACGGCCCAGCC
CACAGAGTTGGTGCCGATGTCCAGGCCGATGCTGTACTTCTTGTCGGCTGCTGGGACTCCGTGGATACCG
ACCTTCCGCTTCTTCTTTGGGGCCATCTTATCGTCATCGTCTTTGTAATCAATATCATGATCCTTGTAGT
CTCCGTCGTGGTCCTTATAGTCCATGGTGGCACCGGTCCAACCTGAAAAAAAGTGATTTCAGGCAGGTGC
TCCAGGTAATTAAACATTAATACCCCACCAACCAACCATCCCTTAAACCCTTACCTCTTGCTCAGCTAAT
TACAGCCCGGAGGAGAAGGGCCGTCCCGCCCGCTCACCTGTGGGAGTAACGCGGTCAGTCAGAGCCGGGG
CGGGCGGCGCGAGGCGGCGGCGGAGCGGGGCACGGGGCGAAGGCAGCGCGCAGCGACTCCCGCCCGCCGC
GCGCTTCGCTTTTTATAGGGCCGCCGCCGCCGCCGCCTCGCCATAAAAGGAAACTTTCGGAGCGCGCCGC
TCTGATTGGCTGCCGCCGCACCTCTCCGC
